>Addgene plasmid #220374 | pafG-CBE-3T | addgene full sequence | sequence record 440033 | Addgene Long Read Sequencing Result
CCTTTTGCTCACATGTTCTTTCCTGCGTTATCCCCTGATTCTGTGGATAACCGTATTACCGCCTTTGAGT
GAGCTGATACCGCTCGCCGCAGCCGAACGACCGAGCGCAGCGAGTCAGTGAGCGAGGAAGCGGAAGAGCG
CCCAATACGCAAACCGCCTCTCCCCGCGCGTTGGCCGATTCATTAATGCAGCTGGCACGACAGGTTTCCC
GACTGGAAAGCGGGCAGTGAGCGCAACGCAATTAATGTGAGTTAGCTCACTCATTAGGCACCCCAGGCTT
TACACTTTATGCTTCCGGCTCGTATGTTGTGTGGAATTGTGAGCGGATAACAATTTCACACAGGAAACAG
CTATGACCATGATTACGCCACTGAACGAAGCATCTGTGCTTCATTTTGTAGAACAAAAATGCAACGCGAG
AGCGCTAATTTTTCAAACAAAGAATCTGAGCTGCATTTTTACAGAACAGAAATGCAACGCGAAAGCGCTA
TTTTACCAACGAAGAATCTGTGCTTCATTTTTGTAAAACAAAAATGCAACGCGAGAGCGCTAATTTTTCA
AACAAAGAATCTGAGCTGCATTTTTACAGAACAGAAATGCAACGCGAGAGCGCTATTTTACCAACAAAGA
ATCTATACTTCTTTTTTGTTCTACAAAAATGCATCCCGAGAGCGCTATTTTTCTAACAAAGCATCTTAGA
TTACTTTTTTTCTCCTTTGTGCGCTCTATAATGCAGTCTCTTGATAACTTTTTGCACTGTAGGTCCGTTA
AGGTTAGAAGAAGGCTACTTTGGTGTCTATTTTCTCTTCCATAAAAAAAGCCTGACTCCACTTCCCGCGT
TTACTGATTACTAGCGAAGCTGCGGGTGCATTTTTTCAAGATAAAGGCATCCCCGATTATATTCTATACC
GATGTGGATTGCGCATACTTTGTGAACAGAAAGTGATAGCGTTGATGATTCTTCATTGGTCAGAAAATTA
TGAACGGTTTCTTCTATTTTGTCTCTATATACTACGTATAGGAAATGTTTACATTTTCGTATTGTTTTCG
ATTCACTCTATGAATAGTTCTTACTACAATTTTTTTGTCTAAAGAGTAATACTAGAGATAAACATAAAAA
ATGTAGAGGTCGAGTTTAGATGCAAGTTCAAGGAGCGAAAGGTGGATGGGTAGGTTATATAGGGATATAG
CACAGAGATATATAGCAAAGAGATACTTTTGAGCAATGTTTGTGGAAGCGGTATTCGCAATATTTTAGTA
GCTCGTTACAGTCCGGTGCGTTTTTGGTTTTTTGAAAGTGCGTCTTCAGAGCGCTTTTGGTTTTCAAAAG
CGCTCTGAAGTTCCTATACTTTCTAGAGAATAGGAACTTCGGAATAGGAACTTCAAAGCGTTTCCGAAAA
CGAGCGCTTCCGAAAATGCAACGCGAGCTGCGCACATACAGCTCACTGTTCACGTCGCACCTATATCTGC
GTGTTGCCTGTATATATATATACATGAGAAGAACGGCATAGTGCGTGTTTATGCTTAAATGCGTACTTAT
ATGCGTCTATTTATGTAGGATGAAAGGTAGTCTAGTACCTCCTGTGATATTATCCCATTCCATGCGGGGT
ATCGTATGCTTCCTTCAGCACTACCCTTTAGCTGTTCTATATGCTGCCACTCCTCAATTGGATTAGTCTC
ATCCTTCAATGCTATCATTTCCTTTGATATTGGATCATACTAAGAAACCATTATTATCATGACATTAACC
TATAAAAATAGGCGTATCACGAGGCCCTTTCGTCTCGCGCGTTTCGGTGATGACGGTGAAAACCTCTGAC
ACATGCAGCTCCCGGAGACGGTCACAGCTTGTCTGTAAGCGGATGCCGGGAGCAGACAAGCCCGTCAGGG
CGCGTCAGCGGGTGTTGGCGGGTGTCGGGGCTGGCTTAACTATGCGGCATCAGAGCAGATTGTACTGAGA
GTGCACCATACCACCTTTTCAATTCATCATTTTTTTTTTATTCTTTTTTTTGATTTCGGTTTCCTTGAAA
TTTTTTTGATTCGGTAATCTCCGAACAGAAGGAAGAACGAAGGAAGGAGCACAGACTTAGATTGGTATAT
ATACGCATATGTAGTGTTGAAGAAACATGAAATTGCCCAGTATTCTTAACCCAACTGCACAGAACAAAAA
CCTGCAGGAAACGAAGATAAATCATGTCGAAAGCTACATATAAGGAACGTGCTGCTACTCATCCTAGTCC
TGTTGCTGCCAAGCTATTTAATATCATGCACGAAAAGCAAACAAACTTGTGTGCTTCATTGGATGTTCGT
ACCACCAAGGAATTACTGGAGTTAGTTGAAGCATTAGGTCCCAAAATTTGTTTACTAAAAACACATGTGG
ATATCTTGACTGATTTTTCCATGGAGGGCACAGTTAAGCCGCTAAAGGCATTATCCGCCAAGTACAATTT
TTTACTCTTCGAAGACAGAAAATTTGCTGACATTGGTAATACAGTCAAATTGCAGTACTCTGCGGGTGTA
TACAGAATAGCAGAATGGGCAGACATTACGAATGCACACGGTGTGGTGGGCCCAGGTATTGTTAGCGGTT
TGAAGCAGGCGGCAGAAGAAGTAACAAAGGAACCTAGAGGCCTTTTGATGTTAGCAGAATTGTCATGCAA
GGGCTCCCTATCTACTGGAGAATATACTAAGGGTACTGTTGACATTGCGAAGAGCGACAAAGATTTTGTT
ATCGGCTTTATTGCTCAAAGAGACATGGGTGGAAGAGATGAAGGTTACGATTGGTTGATTATGACACCCG
GTGTGGGTTTAGATGACAAGGGAGACGCATTGGGTCAACAGTATAGAACCGTGGATGATGTGGTCTCTAC
AGGATCTGACATTATTATTGTTGGAAGAGGACTATTTGCAAAGGGAAGGGATGCTAAGGTAGAGGGTGAA
CGTTACAGAAAAGCAGGCTGGGAAGCATATTTGAGAAGATGCGGCCAGCAAAACTAAAAAACTGTATTAT
AAGTAAATGCATGTATACTAAACTCACAAATTAGAGCTTCAATTTAATTATATCAGTTATTACCCTATGC
GGTGTGACTCTCTACATATGACATGTGAGCAAAAGGCCAGCAAAAGGCCAGGAACCGTAAAAAGGCCGCG
TTGCTGGCGTTTTTCCATAGGCTCCGCCCCCCTGACGAGCATCACAAAAATCGACGCTCAAGTCAGAGGT
GGCGAAACCCGACAGGACTATAAAGATACCAGGCGTTTCCCCCTGGAAGCTCCCTCGTGCGCTCTCCTGT
TCCGACCCTGCCGCTTACCGGATACCTGTCCGCCTTTCTCCCTTCGGGAAGCGTGGCGCTTTCTCATAGC
TCACGCTGTAGGTATCTCAGTTCGGTGTAGGTCGTTCGCTCCAAGCTGGGCTGTGTGCACGAACCCCCCG
TTCAGCCCGACCGCTGCGCCTTATCCGGTAACTATCGTCTTGAGTCCAACCCGGTAAGACACGACTTATC
GCCACTGGCAGCAGCCACTGGTAACAGGATTAGCAGAGCGAGGTATGTAGGCGGTGCTACAGAGTTCTTG
AAGTGGTGGCCTAACTACGGCTACACTAGAAGAACAGTATTTGGTATCTGCGCTCTGCTGAAGCCAGTTA
CCTTCGGAAAAAGAGTTGGTAGCTCTTGATCCGGCAAACAAACCACCGCTGGTAGCGGTGGTTTTTTTGT
TTGCAAGCAGCAGATTACGCGCAGAAAAAAAGGATCTCAAGAAGATCCTTTGATCTTTTCTACGGGGTCT
GACGCTCAGTGGAACGAAAACTCACGTTAAGGGATTTTGGTCATGAGATTATCAAAAAGGATCTTCACCT
AGATCCTTTTAAATTAAAAATGAAGTTTTAAATCAATCTAAAGTATATATGAGTAAACTTGGTCTGACAG
TTACCAATGCTTAATCAGTGAGGCACCTATCTCAGCGATCTGTCTATTTCGTTCATCCATAGTTGCCTGA
CTCCCCGTCGTGTAGATAACTACGATACGGGAGGGCTTACCATCTGGCCCCAGTGCTGCAATGATACCGC
GAGAACCACGCTCACCGGCTCCAGATTTATCAGCAATAAACCAGCCAGCCGGAAGGGCCGAGCGCAGAAG
TGGTCCTGCAACTTTATCCGCCTCCATCCAGTCTATTAATTGTTGCCGGGAAGCTAGAGTAAGTAGTTCG
CCAGTTAATAGTTTGCGCAACGTTGTTGCCATTGCTACAGGCATCGTGGTGTCACGCTCGTCGTTTGGTA
TGGCTTCATTCAGCTCCGGTTCCCAACGATCAAGGCGAGTTACATGATCCCCCATGTTGTGCAAAAAAGC
GGTTAGCTCCTTCGGTCCTCCGATCGTTGTCAGAAGTAAGTTGGCCGCAGTGTTATCACTCATGGTTATG
GCAGCACTGCATAATTCTCTTACTGTCATGCCATCCGTAAGATGCTTTTCTGTGACTGGTGAGTACTCAA
CCAAGTCATTCTGAGAATAGTGTATGCGGCGACCGAGTTGCTCTTGCCCGGCGTCAATACGGGATAATAC
CGCGCCACATAGCAGAACTTTAAAAGTGCTCATCATTGGAAAACGTTCTTCGGGGCGAAAACTCTCAAGG
ATCTTACCGCTGTTGAGATCCAGTTCGATGTAACCCACTCGTGCACCCAACTGATCTTCAGCATCTTTTA
CTTTCACCAGCGTTTCTGGGTGAGCAAAAACAGGAAGGCAAAATGCCGCAAAAAAGGGAATAAGGGCGAC
ACGGAAATGTTGAATACTCATACTCTTCCTTTTTCAATATTATTGAAGCATTTATCAGGGTTATTGTCTC
ATGAGCGGATACATATTTGAATGTATTTAGAAAAATAAACAAATAGGGGTTCCGCGCACATTTCCCCGAA
AAGTGCCACCTGACGTCGCTAGCTGTACAAAAAAGCAGGCTTTAAAGGAACCAATTCAGTCGACTGGATC
CGGTACCAAGGTCGGGCAGGAACTGCAGATTTTGACCTAGTTAACAAGGCACATCATGCTATCACTTCCA
ACACTCTTGCTGAGCGCGTTCTGCCTTGCCTTTCTGGTTCTACGAAGTATCCAGTCCCGCCTGCAACGCC
GCAGAAACGCCAAAAGGTGGGGTTGTCAACCGCCAGCTAGAGCTCCATCGGGATTCTTTGGCATTCCGCC
GTTCCTCGGTGGTCGCAGATAACTCCCTAAATTCCCTGAGCTAACTCTAAGTCGACCATGCCGTTTATGG
TTAGCGCCTCCCAAAAAGGAATGGCCGACTTAGAGTTACCTCTTGACCGACTTTTTCTTTCCTCCCCCTT
ACATTTCGTTACCACAACACATTCCTATATCCAAACTCCAGGTACATAACTAGTCGAAATCTCTTTTAAA
TCTAGTCAAGAACTAGATACTTAACCTTCATACTGCTTAGAGATAGCCTTTGAAGCTCTTATTTCGCTCT
TTGTCTCACTCTCACCTTCCTCCTCCTCCTCCAATCCTTTTTGCTCGGGACTAGTCCAAGACTAGTCAAC
GATTAGTATGCCGAGCATTCGCGATAACGATCTCCGAAAGTCCCCAGAGTACTGTCACTATCTCGAGGCA
GTTAAGGACGGGGAGCTTACGCTGCCGGATTTCAAGATAGTAAGCCGACCCGACTAGCTTTAAGCCTAGT
TACTGACTAGTCCACAGGACGACAATGGCGTGCCTGATATCCATCCATATGAAGTCTACTGCCGAGTGAA
GGGATGCCTCAAGCGTACAGTGAGTCTACTGCTATACTAGTTTCTGACTAGTTATTAACTAGTTGACAGG
TTCCCTCTGCCAACAGAAACATATTGGTCAAGCACTTGAAGGACAAGAACTCCCACGGCATGGAGTTTAC
ATTGCACAATGGACCTCCCACTATGAAGGAACTGATGGAGGCCAAAGGCAAGTCCTATCTAGATTACTTG
GTGACTAGTCCCTGACTAGTCAAGTAGCATGGTATGAAGGCTTGTTTGAAGGCACTGTTCTCCCAACCCC
GACTCCTACCAAGAAGCGCAAGCGAGCTGCGTAAGTTTCTGTGAGTCTAACTAGTGTATTAGCTAATATA
TAGCAGCACCAAGTCCAAGGACCACAATACTAAGGGTGTCGAGAATTCGTGAGTTTCTTCTCCCATTTCA
ACTAGTCCTTGACTAGTCACTAACTACTTTGCAGCAACGAGGGTGAAGCTGGAAATGATCAGGACAATGG
CGAGGGCCCGTAAGTACAGCCATTCAATGCAGACTAGTTGCTAACTAATCTGTGACTAGTTCAAGTGGTC
CGTACGCCGTGCATACCCCTGTGACTGGTAGGAATTTGAGCAAGCCTGTCTTGCCGCGCGATGAGAAAGG
AAAGGCAAGTTACATTCAGCCCCGTACCTAGGATCAGTGCTAATTTATAACCTCTAGCCACTCTTTATGC
AGATCCGCCGTGAGGGTAGCAAGGCAGCTAAATCAGCTGGTGAGAAAGGAACCATACCCTGCAAGACCTG
TCGCAACGCAAAGGGCAAAGGTAAGCTATCCAAGCTAGTTTGGGACTAGATTCTAACTAGTCTCAGCACC
GTGTGGTTCAAAGCCATATTGCGAGTTTTGGCGCTTTTTCTCATCGATTGACGAGGCAAAGGGAGCGAGT
ATGCAACCTCGTAAGTCAGACTCAGACAAAGACCAACTAGTTATTGACCAGTCTTCTAGAAGGCTCTGTT
GTGGATCTTGAGGCCCTGGAGAGTTCCTCCAACAATCCGGAGACAAGCAAGTCCTCGTCGGACTAGTCAC
TAACTAGACTCTAACTAGTTGCAGACATGGATAATGCAAAAGAGACAAGCAATGAAGAAAGTGGTAAGAC
ATTTCTCCTTTGTGGTTCTGGACTAGTCTTTGACTAGTCACAGTCTTAAACAAGGAAAATGAGCATGAAA
ATGAGGAGGAAAAGGCTGCTGAGCCCGAGGAAGTGCAGGGTGATGGCAGACATGGTAGGTTAATACCTTG
TTAGTTATTGCTAGTCACTGACTAGTCAATAACTAGTCTCTGAACACCTTGCAATCACTCCGTTTGCGCA
GCTGAACAGTGGTGAGGATAATAGTAGTAAGTTATTCTAGCTTCAGAGTTATAGGAGACTAGATACTAAC
TAGTATTAGTTGCAACTAACCTGGATCTCAGAGACTTTGGCCTCAATCTAGAATCTATCTAGTTGTCAAC
TAGACTGTGGTATCATTGTCTTTTATTTTCCTAGTCCTGGAACTAGCTTCTAACTAGTCTCCCTAATATG
TGGCTGTCTTGTTTTTTTTTTTTTGTTTCCCTACCCGGATATCTAGTCCCCTTCTAGGTTCTGTTAACCT
CTCGGGCTCTGATTTAGTTTAACGCAAACCTGAGATTAGTTTCTAACTAGTCTCTAGGTTTTCTATCCAC
CTTTAATTGTAATAATAAATACAAGCAACGTTTATACGTCAAAAGCATTTATAAACTTTTACCCTAAAGT
AGCTTGCTTGTGTGTTTAGTTTATAATTAGTCTCTTATTAATTTGATGTAGGTAAGCCCGCCACAAATAT
ATATTTTTAACAAGATACCGTGGAAAAACTTCGTGCTATCACAAAACAGTATACAAAAAATAAGCT
[61 nt withheld, positions 7627-7687]
T
[76 nt withheld, positions 7689-7764]
CCTTTGACGTTGGAGTCCACGTTCTTT
[37 nt withheld, positions 7792-7828]
ACTCTATCTCGGGCTATTCTTTTGATTTATAAGGGATTTTGCCGATTTCGGTCTATTGGTTAAAAAATGA
GCTGATTTAACAAAAATTTAACGCGAATTTTAACAAAATGGGGTGACGATGAGCCGCTCTTGCATCTTTG
TTTGTATTATACTGTCTTTCTTGTTACACATAATTATTCTAGAATGCCCCACCGTTACATACGGGACACA
GCCATTTACATATGCATGTGGATTACGAGCTAACGAGTTCATTCAAATCTCAGAACTATCACATAATCAT
CATTCCCCTATCGTCAAAGACCGTAAGACAAATCCGGTTCATGCACTGAACCCATTCGGGTAGTGAGTCA
TTTACTCAGCACACTCGCGCTGACGCTCGTCGAACACCTTCAATGCCTCCTCGGCAGCCTTGACACCACT
GAGAACCATGGCACCGAAGGTAGGGCCCATGCGGTTAAAGCCATCAATTTCAGACAGCTCCATACCGCCG
ATTATCAAGCCCTTAGTAACCTCGCGGGTGTTCTTGACGATGGCATCCTGCGATCACATAGATGCTCGGT
TGACAGGACCACCTATAGCAAGTACTTTGTAGGAGGTTCTCCTAACGCTTGGCTTCAAATCCAATCAGGA
TATCAGTGAGTTACTGCTTGTCATCGCATCCTCATGAAGTCGCTCAACAGCCACTGAGAAGCAAATATTT
GGGAGACCATCCCTGATGTTGAAATTTTACGCTGGAGCCCATTCACCGGTGAGCTCGGGGACAGTCTGGC
CAGTGGAGCGGAAAATCTTCAACTAACTCTGATTGGTACCACAGGTAGCCCCACAGAACAAACCGAGCAA
ACATGAAAATTTTCGCTTGAGGTTAGCGCACTCGCTAGCGCCTGCCCGCAAATATAAAAGGCCCCGAAAT
CCCATGCATTTTGGAAATCAAGCGACTCTACGTATGTCATCCCCCTCCCTACCTTTGGGAAAACCTCTCA
ACTGCAAGTCAGAACATTTTGCTAACAGCGCATCATTGGTCTAGTGGTAGAATTCATCGTTGCCATCGAT
GAGGCCCGTGTTCGATTCACGGATGATGCATGGTACTCAAGCTGGGGATGGTTTTAGAGCTAGAAATAGC
AAGTTAAAATAAGGCTAGTCCGTTATCAACTTGAAAAAGTGGCACCGAGTCGGTGCTTTTGCATCATTGG
TCTAGTGGTAGAATTCATCGTTGCCATCGATGAGGCCCGTGTTCGATTCACGGATGATGCAGTTCCAAGG
GGTAGGTTGAAGTTTTAGAGCTAGAAATAGCAAGTTAAAATAAGGCTAGTCCGTTATCAACTTGAAAAAG
TGGCACCGAGTCGGTGCTTTTGCATCATTGGTCTAGTGGTAGAATTCATCGTTGCCATCGATGAGGCCCG
TGTTCGATTCACGGATGATGCAGGAGCTCAGCACACCGGAATGTTTTAGAGCTAGAAATAGCAAGTTAAA
ATAAGGCTAGTCCGTTATCAACTTGAAAAAGTGGCACCGAGTCGGTGCTTTTGCATCATTGGTCTAGTGG
TAGAATTCATCGTTGCCATCGATGAGGCCCGTGTTCGATTCACGGATGATGCATTTTTTTACGATTAAAC
ACATCGAAGCAGGGCCTCAAACAATGCTCTTCACCCTCTTCGCGGGTCTGAAATACCCTCACCTGGCAAC
AGCAATTGGCGCTTCATGGCTGTTTTTCCGATCTCTCTACTTGTACGGCTATGTGTACTCGGGTAAGCCA
CAAGGCAAGGGCAGATTGCTGGGAGGTTTCTTCTGGTTTTCTCAAGGCGCTCTGTGGGCTCTGAGTGTGT
TTGGTGTTGCCAAAGACATGATCTCTTACTGAGAGTTATTCTGTGTCTGACGAAATATGTTGTGTATATA
TATATATGTACGTTAAAAGTTCCGTGGAGTTACCAGTGATTGACCAATGTTTTATCTTCTACAGTTCTGC
CTGTCTACCCCATTCTAGCTGTACCTGACTACAGAGTAGTTTAATTGTGGTTGACCCCACAGTCGGAGGC
GGAGGAATACAGCACCGATGTGGCCTGTCTCCATCCAGATTGGCACGCAATTTTTACACGCGGAAAAGAT
CGAGATAGAGTACGACTTTAAATTTAGTCCCCGGCGGCTTCTATTTTAGAATATTTGAGATTTGATTCTC
AAGCAATTGATTTGGTTGGGTCACCCTCAATTGGATAATATACCTCATTGCTCGGCTACTTCAACTCATC
AATCACCGTCATACCCCGCATATAACCCTCCATTCCCACGATGTCGTCCAAGTCGCAATTGACTTACGGT
GCTCGAGCCAGCAAGCACCCCAATCCTCTGGCAAAGAGACTTTTTGAGATTGCCGAAGCAAAGAAGACAA
ACGTTACCGTCTCTGCTGATGTGACGACAACCCGAGAACTCCTGGACCTCGCTGACCGTACGGAAGCTGT
TGGATCCAATACATATGCCGTCTAGCAATGGACTAATCAACTTTTGATGATACAGGTCTCGGTCCCTACA
TCGCCGTCATCAAGACACACATCGACATCCTCACCGATTTCAGCGTCGACACTATCAATGGCCTGAATGT
GCTGGCTCAAAAGCACAACTTTTTGATCTTCGAGGACCGCAAATTCATCGACATCGGCAATACCGTCCAG
AAGCAATACCACGGCGGTGCTCTGAGGATCTCCGAATGGGCCCACATTATCAACTGCAGCGTTCTCCCTG
GCGAGGGCATCGTCGAGGCTCTGGCCCAGACCGCATCTGCGCAAGACTTCCCCTATGGTCCTGAGAGAGG
ACTGTTGGTCCTGGCAGAGATGACCTCCAAAGGATCGCTGGCTACGGGCGAGTATACCAAGGCATCGGTT
GACTACGCTCGCAAATACAAGAACTTCGTTATGGGTTTCGTGTCGACGCGGGCCCTGACGGAAGTGCAGT
CGGATGTGTCTTCAGCCTCGGAGGATGAAGATTTCGTGGTCTTCACGACGGGTGTGAACCTCTCTTCCAA
AGGAGATAAGCTTGGACAGCAATACCAGACTCCTGCATCGGCTATTGGACGCGGTGCCGACTTTATCATC
GCCGGTCGAGGCATCTACGCTGCTCCCGACCCGGTTGAAGCTGCACAGCGGTACCAGAAAGAAGGCTGGG
AAGCTTATATGGCCAGAGTATGCGGCAAGTCATGATTTCCTCTTGGAGCAAAAGTGTAGTGCCAGTACGA
GTGTTGTGGAGGAAGGCTGCATACATTGTGCCTGTCATTAAACGATGAGCTCGTCCGTATTGGCCCCTGT
AATGCCATGTTTTCCGCCCCCAATCGTCAAGGTTTTCCCTTTGTTAGATTCCTACCAGTCATCTAGCAAG
TGAGGTAAGCTTTGCCAGAAACGCCAAGGCTTTATCTATGTAGTCGATAAGCAAAGTGGACTGATAGCTT
AATATGGAAGGTCCCTCAGGACAAGTCGACCTGTGCAGAAGAGATAACAGCTTGGCATCACGCATCAGTG
CCTCCTCTCAGACAGAACGAGACAGCAGAATCACCGCCCAAGTTAAGCCTTTGTGCTGATCATGCTCTCG
AACGGGCCAAGTTCGGGAAAAGCAAAGGAGCGTTTAGTGAGGGGCAATTTGACTCACCTCCCAGGCAACA
GATGAGGGGGGCAAAAAGAAAGAAATTTTCGTGAGTCAATATGGATTCCGAGCATCATTTTCTTGCGGTC
TATCTTGCTACGTATGTTGATCTTGACGCTGTGGATCAAGCAACGCCACTCGCTCGCTCCATCGCAGGCT
GGTCGCAGACAAATTAAAAGGCGGCAAACTCGTACAGCCGCGGGGTTGTCCGCTGCAAAGTACAGAGTGA
TAAAAGCCGCCATGCGACCATCAACGCGTTGATGCCCAGCTTTTTCGATCCGAGAATCCACCGTAGAGGC
GATAGCAAGTAAAGAAAAGCTAAACAAAAAAAAATTTCTGCCCCTAAGCCATGAAAACGAGATGGGGTGG
AGCAGAACCAAGGAAAGAGTCGCGCTGGGCTGCCGTTCCGGAAGGTGTTGTAAAGGCTCGACGCCCAAGG
TGGGAGTCTAGGAGAAGAATTTGCATCGGGAGTGGGGCGGGTTACCCCTCCATATCCAATGACAGATATC
TACCAGCCAAGGGTTTGAGCCCGCCCGCTTAGTCGTCGTCCTCGCTTGCCCCTCCATAAAAGGATTTCCC
CTCCCCCTCCCACAAAATTTTCTTTCCCTTCCTCTCCTTGTCCGCTTCAGTACGTATATCTTCCCTTCCC
TCGCTTCTCTCCTCCATCCTTCTTTCATCCATCTCCTGCTAACTTCTCTGCTCAGCACCTCTACGCATTA
CTAGCCGTAGTATCTGAGCACTTCTCCCTTTTATATTCCACAAAACATAACACGCGGCCGCATGGGACCT
AAGAAAAAGAGGAAGGTGGCGGCCGCTACTAATCTGAGCGACATCATTGAGAAGGAGACTGGGAAACAGC
TGGTCATTCAGGAGTCCATCCTGATGCTGCCTGAGGAGGTGGAGGAAGTGATCGGCAACAAGCCAGAGTC
TGACATCCTGGTGCACACCGCCTACGACGAGTCCACAGATGAGAATGTGATGCTGCTGACCTCTGACGCC
CCCGAGTATAAGCCTTGGGCCCTGGTCATCCAGGATTCTAACGGCGAGAATAAGATCAAGATGCTGAGCG
GAGGATCCGGAGGATCTGGAGGCAGCGAAGCCAGCCCAGCATCCGGGCCCAGACACTTGATGGATCCACA
CATATTCACTTCCAACTTTAACAATGGCATTGGAAGGCATAAGACCTACCTGTGCTACGAAGTGGAGCGC
CTGGACAATGGCACCTCGGTCAAGATGGACCAGCACAGGGGCTTTCTACACAACCAGGCTAAGAATCTTC
TCTGTGGCTTTTACGGCCGCCATGCGGAGCTGCGCTTCTTGGACCTGGTTCCTTCTTTGCAGTTGGACCC
GGCCCAGATCTACAGGGTCACTTGGTTCATCTCCTGGAGCCCCTGCTTCTCCTGGGGCTGTGCCGGGGAA
GTGCGTGCGTTCCTTCAGGAGAACACACACGTGAGACTGCGTATCTTCGCTGCCCGCATCTTCGATTACG
ACCCCCTATATAAGGAGGCACTGCAAATGCTGCGGGATGCTGGGGCCCAAGTCTCCATCATGACCTACGA
TGAATTTAAGCACTGCTGGGACACCTTTGTGGACCACCAGGGATGTCCCTTCCAGCCCTGGGATGGACTA
GATGAGCACAGCCAAGCCCTGAGTGGGAGGCTGCGGGCCATTCTCCAGAATCAGGGAAACTCTGGAGGAT
CTAGCGGAGGATCCTCTGGCAGCGAGACACCAGGAACAAGCGAGTCAGCAACACCAGAGAGCAGTGGCGG
CAGCAGCGGCGGCAGCGACAAGAAGTATAGCATCGGGCTGGCCATTGGAACGAACTCGGTTGGTTGGGCT
GTGATTACGGACGAATACAAGGTGCCATCCAAGAAGTTTAAGGTCCTGGGAAACACCGACCGTCACTCAA
TCAAGAAGAATCTCATTGGAGCCCTGCTCTTCGATAGTGGGGAGACCGCCGAAGCTACTCGACTGAAGCG
AACGGCTCGCCGGCGTTATACACGACGCAAGAATCGCATCTGCTACCTCCAGGAGATTTTCAGCAACGAA
ATGGCTAAGGTTGATGACTCATTCTTTCATCGACTCGAAGAAAGTTTCTTGGTCGAGGAGGATAAGAAGC
ACGAGCGCCATCCGATCTTTGGTAACATTGTGGATGAGGTTGCCTATCACGAAAAGTACCCAACTATCTA
TCATCTTCGTAAGAAGCTGGTCGATAGCACGGACAAGGCTGATTTGCGACTTATCTACCTGGCACTCGCG
CACATGATTAAGTTCCGCGGCCATTTTCTTATCGAGGGTGACCTGAACCCCGATAATTCTGACGTTGATA
AGCTCTTCATCCAGTTGGTCCAAACCTACAATCAGCTGTTTGAGGAAAACCCTATTAATGCATCTGGCGT
GGACGCCAAGGCTATCCTTTCGGCGCGCCTGTCTAAGTCGCGGCGTTTGGAGAACCTTATCGCACAACTC
CCCGGCGAAAAGAAGAACGGCCTCTTCGGTAATTTGATTGCGTTGTCACTTGGTCTGACTCCTAACTTCA
AGAGTAATTTTGACCTGGCAGAGGATGCGAAGCTCCAGTTGTCTAAGGATACGTATGATGACGATCTCGA
CAACTTGCTTGCCCAAATCGGTGACCAGTACGCTGATCTTTTCCTGGCCGCTAAGAATCTCTCAGATGCA
ATCCTGCTCAGTGACATTTTGCGGGTCAACACCGAGATTACTAAGGCCCCCCTGTCAGCTAGTATGATCA
AGCGGTATGATGAGCACCATCAGGACCTCACCTTGCTTAAGGCCCTCGTGCGTCAGCAATTGCCTGAGAA
GTATAAGGAAATCTTCTTTGACCAATCCAAGAACGGATACGCAGGGTATATTGATGGCGGTGCGAGCCAG
GAGGAATTCTACAAGTTTATCAAGCCGATTTTGGAGAAGATGGACGGCACTGAGGAACTGCTCGTCAAGC
TGAATCGCGAAGATTTGCTTCGTAAGCAACGAACGTTCGACAACGGCTCCATCCCGCACCAGATTCATCT
GGGCGAGCTCCACGCCATCCTTCGACGCCAGGAAGATTTCTACCCATTTCTGAAGGACAACCGTGAGAAG
ATCGAAAAGATTCTTACATTCCGAATCCCCTACTATGTGGGACCTTTGGCCCGTGGGAATTCCCGATTTG
CTTGGATGACCCGAAAGAGCGAGGAAACCATCACTCCGTGGAACTTCGAGGAAGTCGTGGACAAGGGTGC
ATCCGCGCAGAGCTTCATTGAGCGGATGACCAATTTTGATAAGAACCTTCCGAATGAAAAGGTCCTGCCA
AAGCATTCGCTGCTCTACGAGTATTTCACCGTGTATAACGAACTGACTAAGGTCAAGTACGTGACGGAGG
GAATGCGGAAGCCAGCCTTCCTCTCAGGGGAACAAAAGAAGGCTATCGTCGATTTGCTTTTTAAGACCAA
TCGTAAAGTGACTGTTAAGCAGCTGAAGGAGGATTATTTCAAGAAGATTGAATGTTTCGACTCCGTCGAG
ATCAGCGGCGTGGAAGATCGCTTTAACGCTTCCCTCGGTACCTACCACGACCTGCTCAAGATCATTAAGG
ACAAGGATTTCCTCGATAACGAGGAAAATGAGGACATCTTGGAAGATATTGTCCTCACGTTGACACTTTT
TGAGGACCGCGAAATGATCGAGGAACGGCTCAAGACATATGCCCATTTGTTCGACGATAAGGTGATGAAG
CAGCTGAAGCGGCGTCGATACACCGGATGGGGTCGCCTTAGCCGGAAGCTGATCAACGGCATTCGAGATA
AGCAATCTGGTAAGACTATCTTGGATTTCCTTAAGTCGGACGGCTTCGCCAACCGCAATTTTATGCAGCT
TATTCACGACGATTCCCTGACGTTCAAGGAGGACATCCAGAAGGCACAAGTCTCAGGACAAGGGGATTCC
CTGCACGAGCATATCGCCAACCTGGCTGGATCCCCGGCGATCAAGAAGGGGATTCTTCAGACCGTCAAGG
TTGTCGACGAGCTGGTCAAGGTGATGGGCCGTCATAAGCCAGAAAACATCGTGATTGAGATGGCCCGAGA
AAATCAGACCACTCAAAAGGGTCAGAAGAACAGCCGCGAGCGGATGAAGCGGATCGAGGAAGGCATTAAG
GAACTTGGTTCTCAGATCCTGAAGGAGCACCCTGTTGAAAACACACAGCTCCAAAATGAGAAGCTGTATC
TCTACTATTTGCAAAATGGACGCGACATGTACGTCGATCAGGAGCTCGACATTAACCGGTTGTCGGACTA
CGATGTTGACCATATCGTCCCGCAATCCTTCCTTAAGGACGATAGCATTGATAACAAGGTGCTGACTCGC
TCAGATAAGAACCGGGGCAAGTCCGACAATGTTCCAAGCGAGGAAGTGGTTAAGAAGATGAAGAACTACT
GGCGCCAATTGCTTAATGCCAAGCTCATCACACAGCGCAAGTTTGACAACTTGACCAAGGCCGAGCGGGG
AGGGCTGAGTGAACTCGATAAGGCTGGCTTCATCAAGCGTCAACTCGTGGAGACGCGACAGATCACAAAG
CACGTTGCTCAGATTCTGGACTCCCGGATGAACACAAAGTACGACGAGAATGATAAGCTCATCCGTGAAG
TTAAGGTCATTACCCTCAAGTCTAAGTTGGTGTCGGATTTCCGCAAGGACTTCCAATTTTATAAGGTTCG
GGAGATCAACAATTATCACCATGCACATGATGCGTACCTCAACGCAGTCGTGGGAACTGCGCTCATCAAG
AAGTATCCCAAGTTGGAGTCCGAATTCGTCTACGGGGATTATAAGGTTTACGACGTCCGCAAGATGATCG
CCAAGAGTGAGCAGGAAATTGGCAAGGCCACGGCTAAGTATTTCTTTTACTCCAACATCATGAATTTCTT
TAAGACGGAGATCACACTCGCCAATGGAGAAATCCGTAAGCGACCTTTGATTGAGACCAACGGCGAGACT
GGTGAAATCGTTTGGGATAAGGGGCGCGACTTCGCTACCGTGCGGAAGGTTCTGAGCATGCCGCAAGTCA
ATATCGTCAAGAAAACCGAGGTGCAGACAGGCGGTTTCTCTAAGGAATCGATTCTTCCAAAGCGTAACTC
TGACAAGCTGATCGCTCGAAAGAAGGATTGGGACCCCAAGAAGTATGGAGGGTTCGATTCTCCTACAGTG
GCATACTCGGTTCTCGTTGTCGCGAAGGTTGAGAAGGGAAAGTCTAAGAAGCTGAAGTCGGTCAAGGAAC
TGCTCGGGATCACCATTATGGAGCGCTCCAGCTTCGAAAAGAATCCCATCGACTTTCTCGAGGCCAAGGG
CTATAAGGAAGTCAAGAAGGATCTTATCATTAAGCTGCCTAAGTACTCTTTGTTCGAGCTTGAAAACGGT
CGAAAGCGAATGCTCGCATCGGCAGGAGAGTTGCAGAAGGGGAATGAATTGGCACTTCCCTCAAAGTACG
TGAACTTCCTGTATCTCGCGTCCCACTACGAGAAGCTGAAGGGTAGCCCTGAGGACAACGAACAGAAGCA
ACTTTTTGTTGAGCAACACAAGCATTATCTGGATGAGATCATTGAACAGATTTCAGAGTTCAGTAAGCGC
GTCATCCTCGCCGATGCTAATCTCGACAAGGTGTTGTCGGCCTACAACAAGCACCGTGACAAGCCGATCC
GAGAGCAGGCTGAAAATATCATTCATCTGTTCACCCTCACTAACTTGGGAGCACCAGCAGCGTTCAAGTA
TTTTGATACGACAATCGACCGTAAGCGATACACGTCCACAAAGGAGGTGCTTGATGCGACCCTGATTCAT
CAATCCATCACTGGGCTCTATGAAACCCGTATCGACCTTAGTCAACTGGGGGGCGACCCTCCCAAGAAGA
AGCGCAAGGTCTGAGCGGACATTCGATTTATGCCGTTATGACTTCCTTAAAAAAGCCTTTACGAATGAAA
GAAATGGAATTAGACTTGTTATGTAGTTGATTCTACAATGGATTATGATTCCTGAACTTCAAATCCGCTG
TTCATTATTAATCTCAGCTCTTCCCGTAAAGCCAATGTTGAAACTATTCGTAAATGTACCTCGTTTTGCG
TGTACCTTGCTTATCACGTGATATTACATGACCTGGACAGAGTTCTGCGCGAAAGTCATAACGTAAATCC
CGGGCGGTAGGTGCGTCCCGGGCGGAAGGTAGTTTTCTCGTCCACCCCAACGCGTTTATCAACCTCAACT
TTCAACAACCATCATGCCACCAAAAGCGCGTAAAACAAAGCGAGATTTGATTGAGCAAGAGGGCAGGATC
CAATGCGCGATTCAAGACATTAAAAATGGAAAATTTCAAAAAATTGCGCCCGCAGCGCGTGCATACAAAA
TTCAT
Features (pLannotate 1.2.2; 29 found; start..end, strand, type, name):
      3..136     +  rep_origin     RSF ori (fragment): Plasmids containing the RSF 1030 origin of replication can be propagated in E. coli cells that contain additional plasmids with compatible origins.
    138..230     +  CDS            lacI (fragment): lac repressor; lacI; The lac repressor binds to the lac operator to inhibit transcription in E. coli. This inhibition can be relieved by adding lactose or isopropyl-β-D-thiogalactopyranoside (IPTG).
    243..264     +  protein_bind   CAP binding site: CAP binding activates transcription in the presence of cAMP. E. coli catabolite activator protein
    279..309     +  promoter       lac promoter: promoter for the E. coli lac operon
    313..335     +  protein_bind   lac operator (fragment): The lac repressor binds to the lac operator to inhibit transcription in E. coli. This inhibition can be relieved by adding lactose or isopropyl-β-D-thiogalactopyranoside (IPTG). lac repressor encoded by lacI
    374..1716    -  rep_origin     2μ ori: yeast 2μ plasmid origin of replication
   1784..1819    +  CDS            rop (fragment): Rop protein, which maintains plasmids at low copy number; rop
   1921..1970    +  misc_feature   bom (fragment): basis of mobility region from pBR322
   1978..2193    +  promoter       URA3 promoter: S. cerevisiae URA3
   2194..2997    +  CDS            URA3: orotidine-5'-phosphate decarboxylase, required for uracil biosynthesis; S. cerevisiae URA3; yeast auxotrophic marker, counterselectable with 5-fluoroorotic acid (5-FOA)
   3162..3750    -  rep_origin     ori: high-copy-number ColE1/pMB1/pBR322/pUC origin of replication
   3921..4781    -  CDS            AmpR: β-lactamase; bla; confers resistance to ampicillin, carbenicillin, and related antibiotics
   4782..4886    -  promoter       AmpR promoter: bla
   4924..4941    +  protein_bind   attB1 (fragment): mutant version of attB; recombination site for the Gateway® BP reaction BP Clonase™
   4993..7626    +  rep_origin     AMA1 (fragment): replication origin from Aspergillus nidulans (Aleksenko and Clutterbuck, 1996)
   7628..7937    +  rep_origin     M13 ori (fragment) (sequence partly withheld): M13 bacteriophage origin of replication; arrow indicates direction of (+) strand synthesis
   7936..8367    -  gene           ptrA (fragment): pyrithiamine resistance gene of Aspergillus oryzae (Kubodera et al., 2000) useful as a dominant selectable marker in Aspergillus
   8837..8907    +  ncRNA          tRNA: Accession: RF00005 - tRNA
   8929..9004    +  misc_RNA       gRNA scaffold: guide RNA scaffold for the Streptococcus pyogenes CRISPR/Cas9 system
   9008..9078    +  ncRNA          tRNA: Accession: RF00005 - tRNA
   9100..9175    +  misc_RNA       gRNA scaffold: guide RNA scaffold for the Streptococcus pyogenes CRISPR/Cas9 system
   9179..9249    +  ncRNA          tRNA: Accession: RF00005 - tRNA
   9271..9346    +  misc_RNA       gRNA scaffold: guide RNA scaffold for the Streptococcus pyogenes CRISPR/Cas9 system
   9350..9420    +  ncRNA          tRNA: Accession: RF00005 - tRNA
  10121..10282   +  CDS            URA3 (fragment): PYRF_YEAST - Experimental evidence at protein level: Swiss-Prot protein existence level 1. From Saccharomyces cerevisiae (strain ATCC 204508 / S288c) (Baker's yeast).
  10336..10995   +  CDS            UMPS (fragment): UMPS_HUMAN - Experimental evidence at protein level: Swiss-Prot protein existence level 1. From Homo sapiens (Human).
  12266..12514   +  CDS            UGI: UNGI_BPPB2 - Experimental evidence at protein level: Swiss-Prot protein existence level 1. This protein binds specifically and reversibly to the host uracil-DNA glycosylase, preventing removal of uracil residues from PBS2 DNA by the host uracil-excision repair system. From Bacillus phage PBS2 (Bacteriophage PBS2).
  12545..13139   +  CDS            APOBEC3A (fragment): human cytidine deaminase (C to U editing enzyme) that efficiently edits methylated cytosines (Wang et al., 2018); human APOBEC3A; also known as hA3A; A3A
  13235..17335   +  CDS            cas9: CAS9_STRP1 - Also known as csn1 From Streptococcus pyogenes serotype M1.
