[The description below was written by a language model from this plasmid's Addgene catalogue record and pLannotate feature annotations shown in this document.]
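Description:
pafG-CBE-3T is a CRISPR cytosine base-editor plasmid of about 17.8 kb, built to express both the hA3A-nCas9 editor and guide RNAs in the filamentous fungus Aspergillus flavus. Its backbone is a three-host shuttle. A high-copy ColE1/pUC-type origin and AmpR (β-lactamase) provide propagation and ampicillin selection in E. coli. A 2μ origin and the URA3 marker support maintenance in Saccharomyces cerevisiae, an arrangement often used for assembly by yeast recombination, although the record does not state this. A partial AMA1 element from Aspergillus nidulans ("hAMA1" in the backbone name) allows autonomous replication in Aspergillus. The catalogue lists pyrG as the fungal marker. The annotation does not name pyrG, but the hits to orotidine-5'-phosphate decarboxylase homologues (fragments labelled URA3 and UMPS) are consistent with such a gene. A short ptrA fragment and other small backbone remnants are also detected and appear to be incomplete.

The editor is driven by the Ptef1 promoter according to the catalogue. In the feature table it appears as consecutive same-strand coding features for UGI (uracil-DNA glycosylase inhibitor), human APOBEC3A cytidine deaminase and Streptococcus pyogenes Cas9, described in the record as a nickase. The deaminase converts C to U within the targeted window, while UGI blocks uracil excision, favouring C-to-T outcomes without double-strand breaks. The guide cassette alternates four tRNAs with three S. pyogenes gRNA scaffolds. In this layout, endogenous tRNA processing releases three separate guides from one transcript, which probably explains the "3T" in the name. The specific spacer targets are not stated. The associated publication concerns multiplex base editing of epigenetic regulators for genome mining of fungal natural products.
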