Addgene plasmid #220374: pafG-CBE-3T
Purpose: for hA3A-nCas9 and gRNA expression in Aspergillus flavus
Depositing lab: Xue Gao. Publication: Multiplex Base-Editing Enables Combinatorial Epigenetic Regulation for Genome Mining of Fungal Natural Products. Zhao F, Sun C, Liu Z, Cabrera A, Escobar M, Huang S, Yuan Q, Nie Q, Luo KL, Lin A, Vanegas JA, Zhu T, Hilton IB, Gao X. J Am Chem Soc. 2023 Jan 11;145(1):413-421. doi: 10.1021/jacs.2c10211. Epub 2022 Dec 21. PubMed 36542862.
Backbone
  Vector backbone: hAMA1-pyrG-AmpR-ori-2 micron-URA3
  Vector type: CRISPR
Growth in bacteria
  Bacterial resistance: Ampicillin, 100 μg/mL
  Growth temperature: 37°C
  Growth strain: NEB Stable
  Copy number: Unknown
Gene/Insert 1
  Gene/Insert name: hA3A-nCas9
  Promoter: Ptef1
  Cloning method: Other
  Sequencing primers: 5′ catctcctgctaacttctctgc
Gene/Insert 2
  Gene/Insert name: tRNA and gRNA scaffold
  Promoter: tRNA
  Cloning method: Other
  Sequencing primers: 5′ GATGAGCCGCTCTTGCATCTTTG
Terms and licenses: Academic/Nonprofit Terms; Industry Terms: Not Available to Industry
How to cite: pafG-CBE-3T was a gift from Xue Gao (Addgene plasmid # 220374 ; http://n2t.net/addgene:220374 ; RRID:Addgene_220374)
